>Addgene plasmid #211101 | pBiT3.1-N_BTRC:1-605 | addgene full sequence | sequence record 425985 | Addgene NGS Result
AAGACGCGTTAATTAAGACGTCGGCAGTGAAAAAAATGCTTTATTTGTGAAATTTGTGATGCTATTGCTT
TATTTGTAACCATTATAAGCTGCAATAAACAAGTTAACAACAACAATTGCATTCATTTTATGTTTCAGGT
TCAGGGGGAGGTGTGGGAGGTTTTTTAAAGCAAGTAAAACCTCTACAAATGTGGTATGGCTGATTATGAT
CCGCGGCCGCAATACGTCGACGTTATCAGCTGACTTCGTACGAGAGCCTAGGATTATGGCGCGCCACTAG
TTATTAATAGTAATCAATTACGGGGTCATTAGTTCATAGCCCATATATGGAGTTCCGCGTTACATAACTT
ACGGTAAATGGCCCGCCTGGCTGACCGCCCAACGACCCCCGCCCATTGACGTCAATAATGACGTATGTTC
CCATAGTAACGCCAATAGGGACTTTCCATTGACGTCAATGGGTGGAGTATTTACGGTAAACTGCCCACTT
GGCAGTACATCAAGTGTATCATATGCCAAGTCCGCCCCCTATTGACGTCAATGACGGTAAATGGCCCGCC
TGGCATTATGCCCAGTACATGACCTTACGGGACTTTCCTACTTGGCAGTACATCTACGTATTAGTCATCG
CTATTACCATGGTGATGCGGTTTTGGCAGTACACCAATGGGCGTGGATAGCGGTTTGACTCACGGGGATT
TCCAAGTCTCCACCCCATTGACGTCAATGGGAGTTTGTTTTGGCACCAAAATCAACGGGACTTTCCAAAA
TGTCGTAATAACCCCGCCCCGTTGACGCAAATGGGCGGTAGGCGTGTACGGTGGGAGGTCTATATAAGCA
GAGCTGGTTTAGTGAACCGTCAGATCACTAGAATCTTTATTGCGGTAGTTTATCACAGTTAAATTGCTAA
CGCAGTCAGTGCTTCTGACACAACAGTCTCGAACTTAAGCTGCAGAAGTTGGTCGTGAGGCACTGGGCAG
GTAAGTATCAAGGTTACAAGACAGGTTTAAGGAGACCAATAGAAACTGGGCTTGTCGAGACAGAGAAGAC
TCTTGCGTTTCTGATAGGCACCTATTGGTCTTACTGACATCCACTTTGCCTTTCTCTCCACAGGTGTCCA
CTCCCAGTTCAATTACAGCTCTTAAGGCTAGAGTATTAATACGACTCACTATAGGGGTTAGCGATCGCCA
TGGTGAGCGGCTGGCGGCTGTTCAAGAAGATTAGCGGGAGCTCCGGTGGCTCGAGCGGTATGGACCCGGC
CGAGGCGGTGCTGCAAGAGAAGGCACTCAAGTTTATGTGCTCTATGCCCAGGTCTCTGTGGCTGGGCTGC
TCCAGCCTGGCGGACAGCATGCCTTCGCTGCGATGCCTGTATAACCCAGGGACTGGCGCACTCACAGCTT
TCCAGAATTCCTCAGAGAGAGAAGACTGTAATAATGGCGAACCCCCTAGGAAGATAATACCAGAGAAGAA
TTCACTTAGACAGACATACAACAGCTGTGCCAGACTCTGCTTAAACCAAGAAACAGTATGTTTAGCAAGC
ACTGCTATGAAGACTGAGAATTGTGTGGCCAAAACAAAACTTGCCAATGGCACTTCCAGTATGATTGTGC
CCAAGCAACGGAAACTCTCAGCAAGCTATGAAAAGGAAAAGGAACTGTGTGTCAAATACTTTGAGCAGTG
GTCAGAGTCAGATCAAGTGGAATTTGTGGAACATCTTATATCCCAAATGTGTCATTACCAACATGGGCAC
ATAAACTCGTATCTTAAACCTATGTTGCAGAGAGATTTCATAACTGCTCTGCCAGCTCGGGGATTGGATC
ATATTGCTGAGAACATTCTGTCATACCTGGATGCCAAATCACTATGTGCTGCTGAACTTGTGTGCAAGGA
ATGGTACCGAGTGACCTCTGATGGCATGCTGTGGAAGAAGCTTATCGAGAGAATGGTCAGGACAGATTCT
CTGTGGAGAGGCCTGGCAGAACGAAGAGGATGGGGACAGTATTTATTCAAAAACAAACCTCCTGACGGGA
ATGCTCCTCCCAACTCTTTTTATAGAGCACTTTATCCTAAAATTATACAAGACATTGAGACAATAGAATC
TAATTGGAGATGTGGAAGACATAGTTTACAGAGAATTCACTGCCGAAGTGAAACAAGCAAAGGAGTTTAC
TGTTTACAGTATGATGATCAGAAAATAGTAAGCGGCCTTCGAGACAACACAATCAAGATCTGGGATAAAA
ACACATTGGAATGCAAGCGAATTCTCACAGGCCATACAGGTTCAGTCCTCTGTCTCCAGTATGATGAGAG
AGTGATCATAACAGGATCATCGGATTCCACGGTCAGAGTGTGGGATGTAAATACAGGTGAAATGCTAAAC
ACGTTGATTCACCATTGTGAAGCAGTTCTGCACTTGCGTTTCAATAATGGCATGATGGTGACCTGCTCCA
AAGATCGTTCCATTGCTGTATGGGATATGGCCTCCCCAACTGACATTACCCTCCGGAGGGTGCTGGTCGG
ACACCGAGCTGCTGTCAATGTTGTAGACTTTGATGACAAGTACATTGTTTCTGCATCTGGGGATAGAACT
ATAAAGGTATGGAACACAAGTACTTGTGAATTTGTAAGGACCTTAAATGGACACAAACGAGGCATTGCCT
GTTTGCAGTACAGGGACAGGCTGGTAGTGAGTGGCTCATCTGACAACACTATCAGATTATGGGACATAGA
ATGTGGTGCATGTTTACGAGTGTTAGAAGGCCATGAGGAATTGGTGCGTTGTATTCGATTTGATAACAAG
AGGATAGTCAGTGGGGCCTATGATGGAAAAATTAAAGTGTGGGATCTTGTGGCTGCTTTGGACCCCCGTG
CTCCTGCAGGGACACTCTGTCTACGGACCCTTGTGGAGCATTCCGGAAGAGTTTTTCGACTACAGTTTGA
TGAATTCCAGATTGTCAGTAGTTCACATGATGACACAATCCTCATCTGGGACTTCCTAAATGATCCAGCT
GCCCAAGCTGAACCCCCCCGTTCCCCTTCTCGAACATACACCTACATCTCCAGATAATCTAGAGGTCAAG
CTTCGGGGGTTTAAACCTGCAGGCATGCAAGCTGATTTGGCTGCTGCCACCGCTGAGCAAGGCCGCTTCG
AGCAGACATGATAAGATACATTGATGAGTTTGGACAAACCACAACTAGAATGCAGTGAAAAAAATGCTTT
ATTTGTGAAATTTGTGATGCTATTGCTTTATTTGTAACCATTATAAGCTGCAATAAACAAGTTAACAACA
ACAATTGCATTCATTTTATGTTTCAGGTTCAGGGGGAGATGTGGGAGGTTTTTTTAAGCAAGTAAAACCT
CTACAAATGTGGTAAAATCTTAATTAAGACTTCTAATATAACTTCGTATAGCATACATTATACGAAGTTA
TGGTTCCACTGTTGACAATTAATCATCGGCATAGTATATCGGCATAGTATAATACGACAAGGTGAGGAAC
TAAACCCAGGAGGCAGATCATGATTGAACAAGATGGATTGCACGCAGGTTCTCCGGCCGCTTGGGTGGAG
AGGCTATTCGGCTATGACTGGGCACAACAGACAATCGGCTGCTCTGATGCCGCCGTGTTCCGGCTGTCAG
CGCAGGGGCGCCCGGTTCTTTTTGTCAAGACCGACCTGTCCGGTGCCCTGAATGAACTGCAGGACGAGGC
AGCGCGGCTATCGTGGCTGGCCACGACGGGCGTTCCTTGCGCAGCTGTGCTCGACGTTGTCACTGAAGCG
GGAAGGGACTGGCTGCTATTGGGCGAAGTGCCGGGGCAGGATCTCCTGTCATCTCACCTTGCTCCTGCCG
AGAAAGTATCCATCATGGCTGATGCAATGCGGCGGCTGCATACGCTTGATCCGGCTACCTGCCCATTCGA
CCACCAAGCGAAACATCGCATCGAGCGAGCACGTACTCGGATGGAAGCCGGTCTTGTCGATCAGGATGAT
CTGGACGAAGAGCATCAGGGGCTCGCGCCAGCCGAACTGTTCGCCAGGCTCAAGGCGCGCATGCCCGACG
GCGAGGATCTCGTCGTGACCCATGGCGATGCCTGCTTGCCGAATATCATGGTGGAAAATGGCCGCTTTTC
TGGATTCATCGACTGTGGCCGGCTGGGTGTGGCGGACCGCTATCAGGACATAGCGTTGGCTACCCGTGAT
ATTGCTGAAGAGCTTGGCGGCGAATGGGCTGACCGCTTCCTCGTGCTTTACGGTATCGCCGCTCCCGATT
CGCAGCGCATCGCCTTCTATCGCCTTCTTGACGAGTTCTTCTGATTCGAAATGACCGACCAAGCGACGCC
CAACCGGTATCAGCTCACTCAAAGGCGGTAATACGGTTATCCACAGAATCAGGGGATAACGCAGGAAAGA
ACATGTGAGCAAAAGGCCAGCAAAAGGCCAGGAACCGTAAAAAGGCCGCGTTGCTGGCGTTTTTCCATAG
GCTCCGCCCCCCTGACGAGCATCACAAAAATCGACGCTCAAGTCAGAGGTGGCGAAACCCGACAGGACTA
TAAAGATACCAGGCGTTTCCCCCTGGAAGCTCCCTCGTGCGCTCTCCTGTTCCGACCCTGCCGCTTACCG
GATACCTGTCCGCCTTTCTCCCTTCGGGAAGCGTGGCGCTTTCTCATAGCTCACGCTGTAGGTATCTCAG
TTCGGTGTAGGTCGTTCGCTCCAAGCTGGGCTGTGTGCACGAACCCCCCGTTCAGCCCGACCGCTGCGCC
TTATCCGGTAACTATCGTCTTGAGTCCAACCCGGTAAGACACGACTTATCGCCACTGGCAGCAGCCACTG
GTAACAGGATTAGCAGAGCGAGGTATGTAGGCGGTGCTACAGAGTTCTTGAAGTGGTGGCCTAACTACGG
CTACACTAGAAGGACAGTATTTGGTATCTGCGCTCTGCTGAAGCCAGTTACCTTCGGAAAAAGAGTTGGT
AGCTCTTGATCCGGCAAACAAACCACCGCTGGTAGCGGTGGTTTTTTTGTTTGCAAGCAGCAGATTACGC
GCAGAAAAAAAGGATTTCAAGAAGATCCTTTGATCTTTTCTACGGGGTCTGACGCTCAGTGGAACGAAAA
CTCACGTTAAGGGATTTTGGTCATGAGATTATCAAAAAGGATCTTCACCTAGATCCTTTTATAGTCCGGA
ATCGTCACACAAAAAACCAACACACAGATGTAATGAAAATAAAGATATTTTATTGCGGCCATCGTGATGG
CTAGAGTTTAGCCCTCCCACACATAACCAGAGGGCAGCAATTCACGAATCCCAACTGCCGTCGGCTGTCC
ATCACTGTCCTTCACTATGGCTTTGATCCCAGGATGCAGATCGAGAAGCACCTGTCGGCACCGTCCGCAG
GGGCTCAAGATGCCCCTGTTCTCATTTCCGATCGCGACGATACAAGTCAGGTTGCCAGCTGCCGCAGCAG
CAGCAGTGCCCAGCACCACGAGTTCTGCACAAGGTCCCCCAGTAAAATGATATACATTGACACCAGTGAA
GATGCGGCCGTCGCTAGAGAGAGCTGCGCTGGCGACGCTGTAGTCTTCAGAGATGGGGATGCTGTTGATT
GTAGCCGTTGCTCTTTCAATGAGGGTGGATTCTTCTTGAGACAAAGGCTTGGCCATGGTGGCGCTAGTGT
CAGAAGAATCGAGCTTTTTGCAAAAGCCTAGGCCTCCAAAAAAGCCTCCTCACTACTTCTGGAATAGCTC
AGAGGCCGAGGCGGCCTCGGCCTCTGCATAAATAAAAAAAATTAGTCAGCCATGGGGCGGAGAATGGGCG
GAACTGGGCGGAGTTAGGGGCGGGATGGGCGGAGTTAGGGGCGGGACTATGGTTGCTGACTAATTGAGAT
GCATGCTTTGCATACTTCTGCCTGCTGGGGAGCCTGGGGACTTTCCACACCTGGTTGCTGACTAATTGAG
ATGCATGCTTTGCATACTTCTGCCTGCTGGGGAGCCTGGGGACTTTCCACACCCTAACTGACACACATTC
CACAGCTGGTTCTTTCCGCCTCAGAAGGTACCTAACCAAGTTCCTCTTTCAGAGGTTATTTCAGGCCATG
GTGCTGCGC
Features (pLannotate 1.2.2; 17 found; start..end, strand, type, name):
     24..105     -  polyA_signal   SV40 poly(A) signal: SV40 polyadenylation signal
    128..211     -  CDS            large T antigen (fragment): large T antigen from SV40 (simian virus 40)
    276..641     +  enhancer       CMV enhancer: human cytomegalovirus immediate early enhancer
    643..842     +  promoter       CMV promoter: human cytomegalovirus (CMV) immediate early promoter
    981..1113    +  intron         chimeric intron: chimera between introns from human β-globin and immunoglobulin heavy chain genes
   1157..1175    +  promoter       T7 promoter: promoter for bacteriophage T7 RNA polymerase
   1250..3064    +  CDS            BTRC: FBW1A_HUMAN - Also known as BTRCP, FBW1A, FBXW1A. Experimental evidence at protein level: Swiss-Prot protein existence level 1. Substrate recognition component of a SCF (SKP1-CUL1-F-box protein) E3 ubiquitin-protein ligase complex which mediates the ubiquitination and subsequent proteasomal degradation of target proteins. Recognizes and binds to phosphorylated target proteins (PubMed:10066435, PubMed:10497169, PubMed:10644755, PubMed:10835356, PubMed:11238952, PubMed:11359933, PubMed:11994270, PubMed:12791267, PubMed:12902344, PubMed:14603323, PubMed:14681206, PubMed:14988407, PubMed:15448698,
   3095..3113    +  misc_feature   MCS (fragment): pUC18/19 multiple cloning site
   3162..3283    -  polyA_signal   SV40 poly(A) signal: SV40 polyadenylation signal
   3306..3374    -  CDS            large T antigen (fragment): large T antigen from SV40 (simian virus 40)
   3398..3431    +  protein_bind   loxP: Cre-mediated recombination occurs in the 8-bp core sequence (GCATACAT). Cre recombinase
   3441..3488    +  promoter       EM7 promoter: synthetic bacterial promoter&nbsp
   3520..4311    +  CDS            neo: KKA2_KLEPN - Also known as kan, nptII. Experimental evidence at protein level: Swiss-Prot protein existence level 1. Resistance to kanamycin, neomycin, paromomycin, ribostamycin, butirosin and gentamicin B. From Klebsiella pneumoniae.
   4472..5060    -  rep_origin     ori: high-copy-number ColE1/pMB1/pBR322/pUC origin of replication
   5186..5234    -  polyA_signal   poly(A) signal: synthetic polyadenylation signal
   5258..5656    -  CDS            BSD: blasticidin S deaminase; Aspergillus terreus BSD; confers resistance to blasticidin
   5687..6044    -  promoter       SV40 promoter: SV40 enhancer and early promoter
