[The description below was written by a language model from this plasmid's Addgene catalogue record and pLannotate feature annotations shown in this document.]
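Description:
pBiT3.1-N_BTRC:1-605 is a mammalian expression plasmid built on the Promega pBiT3.1-N backbone and carries full-length, wild-type human BTRC (β-TrCP1, residues M1–R605; 1,815 bp), derived from a Mammalian Gene Collection clone. BTRC is the WD40-repeat F-box protein that serves as the substrate-recognition subunit of an SCF E3 ubiquitin ligase, binding phosphorylated targets and directing them to proteasomal degradation. Transcription is driven by the CMV immediate-early enhancer and promoter, followed by a chimeric β-globin/immunoglobulin intron that improves mRNA processing. A T7 promoter just upstream of the coding region also serves as a sequencing primer site, and an SV40 polyadenylation signal terminates the message. The insert was placed by ligation-independent cloning between retained XhoI and XbaI sites. It is fused at its N-terminus to the short HiBiT peptide through a flexible glycine-serine linker. HiBiT complements the LgBiT fragment of NanoLuc luciferase to produce luminescence, so the abundance of the tagged protein can be measured.

In bacteria the plasmid replicates from a high-copy ColE1/pUC-type origin and is selected with kanamycin through a neo (nptII) gene driven by the bacterial EM7 promoter; a loxP site lies just upstream of this cassette. The catalogue entry lists neomycin/G418 as the mammalian selectable marker. However, the annotated sequence shows no eukaryotic promoter in front of neo, and instead contains an SV40 promoter-driven blasticidin S deaminase cassette with a synthetic poly(A) signal. This suggests blasticidin may be the functional mammalian selection, and the record does not resolve the discrepancy. The construct was deposited with a study evaluating the ligandability of WD40 repeat proteins. That context fits luminescence-based cellular assays of BTRC levels or ligand engagement, though the record does not name a specific assay.
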