Addgene plasmid #211101: pBiT3.1-N_BTRC:1-605
Purpose: Mammalian expression of full-length human BTRC. a N-terminal HiBiT tag.
Depositing lab: Cheryl Arrowsmith. Depositing organization: University of Toronto. Publication: A Target Class Ligandability Evaluation of WD40 Repeat-Containing Proteins. Ackloo S, Li F, Szewczyk M, Seitova A, Loppnau P, Zeng H, Xu J, Ahmad S, Arnautova YA, Baghaie AJ, Beldar S, Bolotokova A, Centrella PA, Chau I, Clark MA, Cuozzo JW, Dehghani-Tafti S, Disch JS, Dong A, Dumas A, Feng JA, Ghiabi P, Gibson E, Gilmer J, Goldman B, Green SR, Guie MA, Guilinger JP, Harms N, Herasymenko O, Houliston S, Hutchinson A, Kearnes S, Keefe AD, Kimani SW, Kramer T, Kutera M, Kwak HA, Lento C, Li Y, Liu J, Loup J, Machado RAC, Mulhern CJ, Perveen S, Righetto GL, Riley P, Shrestha S, Sigel EA, Silva M, Sintchak MD, Slakman BL, Taylor RD, Thompson J, Torng W, Underkoffler C, von Rechenberg M, Walsh RT, Watson I, Wilson DJ, Wolf E, Yadav M, Yazdi AK, Zhang J, Zhang Y, Santhakumar V, Edwards AM, Barsyte-Lovejoy D, Schapira M, Brown PJ, Halabelian L, Arrowsmith CH. J Med Chem. 2025 Jan 23;68(2):1092-1112. doi: 10.1021/acs.jmedchem.4c02010. Epub 2024 Nov 4. PubMed 39495097.
Backbone
  Vector backbone: pBiT3.1-N
  Backbone manufacturer: Promega
  Vector type: Mammalian Expression
  Selectable markers: Neomycin (select with G418)
Growth in bacteria
  Bacterial resistance: Kanamycin, 50 μg/mL
  Growth temperature: 37°C
  Growth strain: DH5alpha
  Copy number: High Copy
Gene/Insert
  Gene/Insert name: BTRC:M1-R605
  Species: H. sapiens (human)
  Insert size (bp): 1815
  Mutation: wild type
  Entrez Gene: BTRC (a.k.a. BETA-TRCP, FBW1A, FBXW1, FBXW1A, FWD1, bTrCP, bTrCP1, betaTrCP)
  Promoter: CMV
  Tag / fusion protein: MVSGWRLFKKISGSSGGSSG (N terminal on insert)
  Cloning method: Ligation Independent Cloning
  Sequencing primers: 5′ T7; 3′ TTGCTCAGCGGTGGCAGCAG
Resource information
  A portion of this plasmid was derived from a plasmid made by: Mammalian Gene Collection (BC027994)
Terms and licenses: Academic/Nonprofit Terms; Industry Terms: Not Available to Industry
Depositor comments: 5' Cloning Site: Xho1 (not destroyed), 3' Cloning Site: Xba1 (not destroyed).
How to cite: pBiT3.1-N_BTRC:1-605 was a gift from Cheryl Arrowsmith (Addgene plasmid # 211101 ; http://n2t.net/addgene:211101 ; RRID:Addgene_211101)
