>Addgene plasmid #211101 | pBiT3.1-N_BTRC:1-605 | depositor partial sequence | sequence record 411682 | Insert sequence
ATGGACCCGGCCGAGGCGGTGCTGCAAGAGAAGGCACTCAAGTTTATGTGCTCTATGCCCAGGTCTCTGT
GGCTGGGCTGCTCCAGCCTGGCGGACAGCATGCCTTCGCTGCGATGCCTGTATAACCCAGGGACTGGCGC
ACTCACAGCTTTCCAGAATTCCTCAGAGAGAGAAGACTGTAATAATGGCGAACCCCCTAGGAAGATAATA
CCAGAGAAGAATTCACTTAGACAGACATACAACAGCTGTGCCAGACTCTGCTTAAACCAAGAAACAGTAT
GTTTAGCAAGCACTGCTATGAAGACTGAGAATTGTGTGGCCAAAACAAAACTTGCCAATGGCACTTCCAG
TATGATTGTGCCCAAGCAACGGAAACTCTCAGCAAGCTATGAAAAGGAAAAGGAACTGTGTGTCAAATAC
TTTGAGCAGTGGTCAGAGTCAGATCAAGTGGAATTTGTGGAACATCTTATATCCCAAATGTGTCATTACC
AACATGGGCACATAAACTCGTATCTTAAACCTATGTTGCAGAGAGATTTCATAACTGCTCTGCCAGCTCG
GGGATTGGATCATATTGCTGAGAACATTCTGTCATACCTGGATGCCAAATCACTATGTGCTGCTGAACTT
GTGTGCAAGGAATGGTACCGAGTGACCTCTGATGGCATGCTGTGGAAGAAGCTTATCGAGAGAATGGTCA
GGACAGATTCTCTGTGGAGAGGCCTGGCAGAACGAAGAGGATGGGGACAGTATTTATTCAAAAACAAACC
TCCTGACGGGAATGCTCCTCCCAACTCTTTTTATAGAGCACTTTATCCTAAAATTATACAAGACATTGAG
ACAATAGAATCTAATTGGAGATGTGGAAGACATAGTTTACAGAGAATTCACTGCCGAAGTGAAACAAGCA
AAGGAGTTTACTGTTTACAGTATGATGATCAGAAAATAGTAAGCGGCCTTCGAGACAACACAATCAAGAT
CTGGGATAAAAACACATTGGAATGCAAGCGAATTCTCACAGGCCATACAGGTTCAGTCCTCTGTCTCCAG
TATGATGAGAGAGTGATCATAACAGGATCATCGGATTCCACGGTCAGAGTGTGGGATGTAAATACAGGTG
AAATGCTAAACACGTTGATTCACCATTGTGAAGCAGTTCTGCACTTGCGTTTCAATAATGGCATGATGGT
GACCTGCTCCAAAGATCGTTCCATTGCTGTATGGGATATGGCCTCCCCAACTGACATTACCCTCCGGAGG
GTGCTGGTCGGACACCGAGCTGCTGTCAATGTTGTAGACTTTGATGACAAGTACATTGTTTCTGCATCTG
GGGATAGAACTATAAAGGTATGGAACACAAGTACTTGTGAATTTGTAAGGACCTTAAATGGACACAAACG
AGGCATTGCCTGTTTGCAGTACAGGGACAGGCTGGTAGTGAGTGGCTCATCTGACAACACTATCAGATTA
TGGGACATAGAATGTGGTGCATGTTTACGAGTGTTAGAAGGCCATGAGGAATTGGTGCGTTGTATTCGAT
TTGATAACAAGAGGATAGTCAGTGGGGCCTATGATGGAAAAATTAAAGTGTGGGATCTTGTGGCTGCTTT
GGACCCCCGTGCTCCTGCAGGGACACTCTGTCTACGGACCCTTGTGGAGCATTCCGGAAGAGTTTTTCGA
CTACAGTTTGATGAATTCCAGATTGTCAGTAGTTCACATGATGACACAATCCTCATCTGGGACTTCCTAA
ATGATCCAGCTGCCCAAGCTGAACCCCCCCGTTCCCCTTCTCGAACATACACCTACATCTCCAGA
